>Addgene plasmid #240658 | pG20_TEV_Flag_Hyg | addgene full sequence | sequence record 482858 | Addgene NGS Result
AGCTCTCATCAACCGTGGCTCCCTCACTTTCTGGCTGGATGATGGGGCGATTCAGGCGATCCCCATCCAA
CAGCCCGCCGTCGAGCGGGCTTTTTTATCCCCGGAAGCCTGTGGATAGAGGGTAGTTATCCACGTGAAAC
CGCTAATGCCCCGCAAAGCCTTGATTCACGGGGCTTTCCGGCCCGCTCCAAAAACTATCCACGTGAAATC
GCTAATCAGGGTACGTGAAATCGCTAATCGGAGTACGTGAAATCGCTAATAAGGTCACGTGAAATCGCTA
ATCAAAAAGGCACGTGAGAACGCTAATAGCCCTTTCAGATCAACAGCTTGCAAACACCCCTCGCTCCGGC
AAGTAGTTACAGCAAGTAGTATGTTCAATTAGCTTTTCAATTATGAATATATATATCAATTATTGGTCGC
CCTTGGCTTGTGGACAATGCGCTACGCGCACCGGCTCCGCCCGTGGACAACCGCAAGCGGTTGCCCACCG
TCGAGCGCCTTTGCCCACAACCCGGCGGCCGGCCGCAACAGATCGTTTTATAAATTTTTTTTTTTGAAAA
AGAAAAAGCCCGAAAGGCGGCAACCTCTCGGGCTTCTGGATTTCCGATCCCCGGAATTAGATCTTGGCAG
GATATATTGTGGTGTAACGTTATCGATCTGGATTTTAGTACTGGATTTTGGTTTTAGGAATTAGAAATTT
TATTGATAGAAGTATTTTACAAATACAAATACATACTAAGGGTTTCTTATATGCTCAACACATGAGCGAA
ACCCTATAAGAACCCTAATTTCCCTTATCGGGAAACTACTCACACATTATTTATGGAGAAAATAGAGAGA
GATAGATTTGTAGAGAGAGACTGGTGATTTCAGCGTACCGAATTAATTCCTGAATCACTGCGACCGGCCC
TCCCGCGACCCAGCCGAGCGAGCTTAGCGAACTGTGGACGAGAACTGTGCCACCAAGCGTAAGGCCGTTC
TCTCGCATTTGCCTTGCTAGGCTCGCGCGAGTTGCTGGCTGAGGCGTTCTCGAAATCAGCTCTTGTTCGG
TCGGCATCTACTCTATTCCTTTGCCCTCGGACGAGTGCTGGGGCGTCGGTTTCCACTATCGGCGAGTACT
TCTACACAGCCATCGGTCCAGACGGCCGCGCTTCTGCGGGCGATTTGTGTACGCCCGACAGTCCCGGCTC
CGGATCGGACGATTGCGTCGCATCGACCCTGCGCCCAAGCTGCATCATCGAAATTGCCGTCAACCAAGCT
CTGATAGAGTTGGTCAAGACCAATGCGGAGCATATACGCCCGGAGCCTTGGCGATCCTGCAAGCTCCGGA
TGCCTCCGCTCGAAGTAGCGCGTCTGCTGCTCCATACAAGCCAACCACGGCCTCCAGAAGAAGATGTTGG
CGACCTCGTATTGGGAATCCCCGAACATCGCCTCGCTCCAGTCAATGACCGCTGTTATGCGGCCATTGTC
CGTCAGGACATTGTTGGAGCCGAAATCCGCGTGCACGAGGTGCCGGACTTCGGGGCAGTCCTCGGCCCAA
AGCATCAGCTCATCGAGAGCCTGCGCGACGGACGCACTGACGGTGTCGTCCATCACAGTTTGCCAGTGAT
ACACATGGGGATCAGCAATCGCGCATATGAAATCACGCCATGTAGTGTATTGACCGATTCCTTGCGGTCC
GAATGGGCCGAACCCGCTCGTCTGGCTAAGATCGGCCGCAGCGATAGCATCCATAGCCTCCGCGACCGGC
TGAAGAACAGCGGGCAGTTCGGTTTCAGGCAGGTCTTGCAACGTGACACCCTGTGCACGGCGGGAGATGC
AATAGGTCAGGCTCTCGCTGAACTCCCCAATGTCAAGCACTTCCGGAATCGGGAGCGCGGCCGATGCAAA
GTGCCGATAAACATAACGATCTTTGTAGAAACCATCGGCGCAGCTATTTACCCGCAGGACATATCCACGC
CCTCCTACATCGAAGCTGAAAGCACGAGATTCTTCGCCCTCCGAGAGCTGCATCAGGTCGGAGACGCTGT
CGAACTTTTCGATCAGAAACTTCTCGACAGACGTCGCGGTGAGTTCAGGCTTTTTCATAGGGGGGATCAG
CTTGGGCTGTCCTCTCCAAATGAAATGAACTTCCTTATATAGAGGAAGGGTCTTGCGAAGGATAGTGGGA
TTGTGCGTCATCCCTTACGTCAGTGGAGATGTCACATCAATCCACTTGCTTTGAAGTCGTGGTTGGAACG
ACTTCTTTTTCCACGATGCTCCTCGTGGGTGGGGGTCCATCTTTGGGACCACTGTCGGCAGAGGCATCTT
GAATGATAGCCTTTCCTTTATCGCAATGATGGCATTTGTAGGAGCCACCTTCCTTTTCTACTGTCCTTTC
GATGAAGTGACAGATAGCTGGGCAATGGAATCCGAGGAGGTTTCCCGAAATTACCCTTTGTTGAAAAGTC
TCAATAAAGCTTCGACGAGTCAGTAATAAACGGCGTCAAAGTGGTTGCAGCCGGCACACACGAGTCGTGT
TTATCAACTCAAAGCACAAATACTTTTCCTCAACCTAAAAATAAGGCAATTAGCCAAAAACAACTTTGCG
TGTAAACAACGCTCAATACACGTGTCATTTTATTATTAGCTATTGCTTCACCGCCTTAGCTTTCTCGTGA
CCTAGTCGTCCTCGTCTTTTCTTCTTCTTCTTCTATAAAACAATACCCAAAGACCTCTTCTTCTTCACAA
TTCAGATTTCAATTTCTCAAAATCTTAAAAACTTTCTCTCAATTCTCTCTACCGTGATCAAGGTAAATTT
CTGTGTTCCTTATTCTCTCAAAATCTTCGATTTTGTTTTCGTTCGATCCCAATTTCGTATATGTTCTTTG
GTTTAGATTCTGTTAATCTTAGATCGAAGTCGATTTTCTGGGTTTGATCGTTAGATATCATCTTAATTCT
CGATTAGGGTTTCATAGATATCATCCGATTTGTTCAAATAATTTGAGTTTTGTCGAATAATTACTCTTCG
ATTTGTGATTTCTATCTAGATCTGGTGTTAGTTTCTAGTTTGTGCGATCGAATTTGTCGATTAATCTGAG
TTTTTCTGATTAACAGACTAGAGTTAACCGGGCTCAGGCCTGGCGCGCCACTAGTGGATCCGATGGTGTC
TTCGATTCAATACGCAAACCGCCTCTCCCCGCGCGTTGGCCGATTCATTAATGCAGCTGGCACGACAGGT
TTCCCGACTGGAAAGCGGGCAGTGAGCGCAACGCAATTAATGTGAGTTAGCTCACTCATTAGGCACCCCA
GGCTTTACACTTTATGCTTCCGGCTCGTATGTTGTGTGGAATTGTGAGCGGATAACAATTTCACACATAC
TAGAGAAAGAGGAGAAATACTAGATGGCTTCCTCCGAGGACGTTATCAAAGAGTTCATGCGTTTCAAAGT
TCGTATGGAAGGTTCCGTTAACGGTCACGAGTTCGAAATCGAAGGTGAAGGTGAAGGTCGTCCGTACGAA
GGTACCCAGACCGCTAAACTGAAAGTTACCAAAGGTGGTCCGCTGCCGTTCGCTTGGGACATCCTGTCCC
CGCAGTTCCAGTACGGTTCCAAGGCTTACGTTAAACACCCGGCTGACATCCCGGACTACCTGAAACTGTC
CTTCCCGGAAGGTTTCAAATGGGAACGTGTTATGAACTTCGAGGACGGTGGTGTTGTTACCGTTACCCAG
GACTCCTCCCTGCAAGACGGTGAGTTCATCTACAAAGTTAAACTGCGTGGTACCAACTTCCCGTCCGACG
GTCCGGTTATGCAGAAAAAAACGATGGGTTGGGAAGCATCCACCGAACGTATGTACCCGGAGGACGGTGC
TCTGAAAGGTGAAATCAAAATGCGTCTGAAACTGAAAGACGGTGGTCACTACGACGCTGAAGTTAAAACC
ACCTACATGGCTAAAAAACCGGTTCAGCTGCCGGGTGCTTACAAAACCGACATCAAACTGGACATCACCT
CCCACAACGAGGACTACACCATCGTTGAACAGTACGAACGTGCTGAAGGTCGTCACTCCACCGGTGCTTA
ATAACGCTGATAGTGCTAGTGTAGATCGCTACTAGAGCCAGGCATCAAATAAAACGAAAGGCTCAGTCGA
AAGACTGGGCCTTTCGTTTTATCTGTTGTTTGTCGGTGAACGCTCTCTACTAGAGTCACACTGGCTCACC
TTCGGGTGGGCCTTTCTGCGTTTATAGAAGACACTGGACCCGGGAGTGAGAACCTCTACTTCCAAGGCTC
CATGGGCGGAGGATCTGACTACAAGGACGACGATGACAAGTAGGAGCTCATATGAAGATGAAGATGAAAT
ATTTGGTGTGTCAAATAAATAGCTTGTGTGCTTAAGTTTGTGTTTTTTTCTTGGCTTGTTGTGTTATGAA
TTTGTGGCTTTTTCTAATATTAAATGAATGTAAGATCTCATTATAATGAATAAACAAATGTTTCTATAAT
CCATTGTGAATGTTTTGTTGGATCTCTTCTGCAGCATATAACTACTGTATGTGCTATGGTATGGACTATG
GAATATGATTAAAGATAAGGAATTCAGATCGGCTGAGTGGCTCCTTCAACGTTGCGGTTCTGTCAGTTCC
AAACGTAAAACGGCTTGTCCCGCGTCATCGGCGGGGGTCATAACGTGACTCCCTTAATTCTCCGCTCATG
ATCAGATTGTCGTTTCCCGCCTTCAGTTTAAACTATCAGTGTTTGACAGGATATATTGGCGGGTAAACTA
AGTCGCTGTATGTGTTTGTTTGAGATCTCATGTGAGCAAAAGGCCAGCAAAAGGCCAGGAACCGTAAAAA
GGCCGCGTTGCTGGCGTTTTTCCATAGGCTCCGCCCCCCTGACGAGCATCACAAAAATCGACGCTCAAGT
CAGAGGTGGCGAAACCCGACAGGACTATAAAGATACCAGGCGTTTCCCCCTGGAAGCTCCCTCGTGCGCT
CTCCTGTTCCGACCCTGCCGCTTACCGGATACCTGTCCGCCTTTCTCCCTTCGGGAAGCGTGGCGCTTTC
TCATAGCTCACGCTGTAGGTATCTCAGTTCGGTGTAGGTCGTTCGCTCCAAGCTGGGCTGTGTGCACGAA
CCCCCCGTTCAGCCCGACCGCTGCGCCTTATCCGGTAACTATCGTCTTGAGTCCAACCCGGTAAGACACG
ACTTATCGCCACTGGCAGCAGCCACTGGTAACAGGATTAGCAGAGCGAGGTATGTAGGCGGTGCTACAGA
GTTCTTGAAGTGGTGGCCTAACTACGGCTACACTAGAAGAACAGTATTTGGTATCTGCGCTCTGCTGAAG
CCAGTTACCTTCGGAAGAAGAGTTGGTAGCTCTTGATCCGGCAAACAAACCACCGCTGGTAGCGGTGGTT
TTTTTGTTTGCAAGCAGCAGATTACGCGCAGAAAAAAAGGATCTCAAGAAGATCCTTTGATCTTTTCTAC
GGGGTCTGACGCTCAGTGGAACGAAAACTCACGTTAAGGGATTTTGGTCATGAGATTATCAAAAAGGATC
TTCACCTAGATCCTTTTAAATTAAAAATGAAGTTTTAAATCAATCTAAAGTATATATGTGTAACATTGGT
CTAGTGATTAGAAAAACTCATCGAGCATCAAATGAAACTGCAATTTATTCATATCAGGATTATCAATACC
ATATTTTTGAAAAAGCCGTTTCTGTAATGAAGGAGAAAACTCACCGAGGCAGTTCCATAGGATGGCAAGA
TCCTGGTATCGGTCTGCGATTCCGACTCGTCCAACATCAATACAACCTATTAATTTCCCCTCGTCAAAAA
TAAGGTTATCAAGTGAGAAATCACCATGAGTGACGACTGAATCCGGTGAGAATGGCAAAAGTTTATGCAT
TTCTTTCCAGACTTGTTCAACAGGCCAGCCATTACGCTCGTCATCAAAATCACTCGCATCAACCAAACCG
TTATTCATTCGTGATTGCGCCTGAGCGAGACGAAATACGCGATCGCTGTTAAAAGGACAATTACAAACAG
GAATCGAATGCAACCGGCGCAGGAACACTGCCAGCGCATCAACAATATTTTCACCTGAATCAGGATATTC
TTCTAATACCTGGAATGCTGTTTTCCCTGGGATCGCAGTGGTGAGTAACCATGCATCATCAGGAGTACGG
ATAAAATGCTTGATGGTCGGAAGAGGCATAAATTCCGTCAGCCAGTTTAGTCTGACCATCTCATCTGTAA
CATCATTGGCAACGCTACCTTTGCCATGTTTCAGAAACAACTCTGGCGCATCGGGCTTCCCATACAATCG
GTAGATTGTCGCACCTGATTGCCCGACATTATCGCGAGCCCATTTATACCCATATAAATCAGCATCCATG
TTGGAATTTAATCGCGGCCTTGAGCAAGACGTTTCCCGTTGAATATGGCTCATAACACCCCTTGTATTAC
TGTTTATGTAAGCAGACAGTTTTATTGTTCATGATGATATATTTTTATCTTGTGCAATGTAACATCAGAG
ATTTTGAGACACAACGTGGCTTTGTTGAATAAATCGAACTTTTGCTGAGTTGAAGGATCAGATCACGCAT
CTTCCCGACAACGCAGACCGTTCCGTGGCAAAGCAAAAGTTCAAAATCACCAACTGGTCCACCTACAACA
A
Features (pLannotate 1.2.2; 21 found; start..end, strand, type, name):
     63..498     +  rep_origin     pSa ori: origin of replication from bacterial plasmid pSa
    625..647     +  misc_feature   LB T-DNA repeat: left border repeat from nopaline C58 T-DNA (truncated)
    655..831     -  polyA_signal   CaMV poly(A) signal: cauliflower mosaic virus polyadenylation signal
    881..1045    -  CDS            yokD (fragment): YOKD_BACSU - Experimental evidence at protein level: Swiss-Prot protein existence level 1. May contribute to antibiotic resistance. From Bacillus subtilis (strain 168).
   1066..2088    -  CDS            hph: KHYB_ECOLX - Experimental evidence at protein level: Swiss-Prot protein existence level 1. The aminoglycoside phosphotransferases achieve inactivation of their antibiotic substrates by phosphorylation. Only phosphorylates hygromycin and closely related compounds such as demethyl analogs and destomycin. From Escherichia coli.
   2108..2453    -  promoter       CaMV 35S promoter: strong constitutive promoter from cauliflower mosaic virus
   2110..2156    -  promoter       minimal CaMV 35S promoter: minimal 35S promoter from cauliflower mosaic virus
   3158..3245    +  CDS            lacI (fragment): lac repressor; lacI; The lac repressor binds to the lac operator to inhibit transcription in E. coli. This inhibition can be relieved by adding lactose or isopropyl-β-D-thiogalactopyranoside (IPTG).
   3258..3279    +  protein_bind   CAP binding site: CAP binding activates transcription in the presence of cAMP. E. coli catabolite activator protein
   3294..3324    +  promoter       lac promoter: promoter for the E. coli lac operon
   3332..3348    +  protein_bind   lac operator: The lac repressor binds to the lac operator to inhibit transcription in E. coli. This inhibition can be relieved by adding lactose or isopropyl-β-D-thiogalactopyranoside (IPTG). lac repressor encoded by lacI
   3384..4058    +  CDS            mRFP1: mRFP1 is a basic (constitutively fluorescent) red fluorescent protein published in 2002, derived from Discosoma sp.. It is reported to be a somewhat slowly-maturing monomer with low acid sensitivity.
   4106..4177    +  terminator     rrnB T1 terminator: transcription terminator T1 from the E. coli rrnB gene
   4193..4220    +  terminator     T7Te terminator: phage T7 early transcription terminator
   4290..4310    +  CDS            FLAG (fragment): FLAG® epitope tag, followed by an enterokinase cleavage site
   4321..4569    +  terminator     HSP terminator: efficient transcription terminator from the Arabidopsis thaliana heat shock protein 18.2 gene (Nagaya et al., 2010)
   4580..4610    -  promoter       NOS promoter (fragment): nopaline synthase promoter
   4734..4758    +  misc_feature   RB T-DNA repeat: right border repeat from nopaline C58 T-DNA
   4849..5437    -  rep_origin     ori: high-copy-number ColE1/pMB1/pBR322/pUC origin of replication
   5608..6423    -  CDS            KanR: aminoglycoside phosphotransferase; aph(3')-Ia; confers resistance to kanamycin in bacteria or G418 (Geneticin®) in eukaryotes
   6608..58      +  CDS            TRA2_ECOLX (fragment) (across the origin): Protein predicted: Swiss-Prot protein existence level 4. Required for transposition of transposon Tn903. From Escherichia coli.
