[The description below was written by a language model from this plasmid's Addgene catalogue record and pLannotate feature annotations shown in this document.]
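Description:
pG20_TEV_Flag_Hyg is an empty plant expression backbone of 6,651 bp built on the pGreen2.0 binary vector, designed for producing proteins that carry a C-terminal TEV protease site and FLAG epitope. It is maintained in E. coli at high copy through a ColE1/pUC-type origin and selected with kanamycin via an aph(3')-Ia gene. It also carries the pSa origin, the replicon that pGreen-type vectors use in Agrobacterium (generally with replication functions supplied in trans by a helper plasmid). Left and right nopaline-type T-DNA border repeats delimit the region that is transferred into the plant genome.

Within the T-DNA, next to the left border, a CaMV 35S promoter drives the hph hygromycin phosphotransferase gene, which ends in a CaMV polyadenylation signal. This cassette provides the hygromycin selection of transgenic seedlings named in the record. The cloning position is occupied by a bacterial cassette consisting of the lac promoter and operator, mRFP1, and the rrnB T1 and T7Te terminators. This probably serves as a red-colony dropout marker that is replaced when a gene of interest is inserted, although the record does not describe the cloning method. Immediately downstream lie the FLAG coding sequence and the Arabidopsis HSP18.2 terminator, so an inserted open reading frame would be fused in frame to the tag. The TEV site was not annotated separately.

No plant promoter for the gene of interest is annotated. An unannotated stretch of about 700 bp lies upstream of the mRFP1 cassette, but the record does not say what it contains. The associated work concerns affinity purification of proteins from plants with protease-mediated release, which fits the cleavable tag design.
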