Addgene plasmid #240658: pG20_TEV_Flag_Hyg
Purpose: (Empty Backbone) Expression plasmid for TEV-Flag-tagged proteins with Hygromycin transgenic seed selection
Depositing lab: Hans-Henning Kunz. Depositing organization: Ludwig-Maximilians-Universitaet Muenchen (LMU). Publication: Catch & Release-rapid cost-effective protein purification from plants using a DIY GFP-Trap-protease approach. Schwartz S, Engstler C, Muhlbauer S, Windenbach E, Wunder T, Kunz HH, Brandt B. Plant J. 2025 Nov;124(3):e70544. doi: 10.1111/tpj.70544. PubMed 41222448.
Backbone
  Vector backbone: pGreen2.0
  Backbone size (bp): 6651
  Vector type: Plant Expression
  Selectable markers: Hygromycin
  Tag / fusion protein: TEV-Flag (C terminal on backbone)
Growth in bacteria
  Bacterial resistance: Kanamycin, 50 μg/mL
  Growth temperature: 37°C
  Growth strain: DH5alpha
  Copy number: High Copy
Gene/Insert
  Gene/Insert name: None
  Tag / fusion protein: TEV-Flag (C terminal on backbone)
Terms and licenses: Academic/Nonprofit Terms; Industry Terms: Not Available to Industry
How to cite: pG20_TEV_Flag_Hyg was a gift from Hans-Henning Kunz (Addgene plasmid # 240658 ; http://n2t.net/addgene:240658 ; RRID:Addgene_240658)
